>Addgene plasmid #194066 | pCW57.1_TStrp_HA_Ct | addgene full sequence | sequence record 381940 | Addgene NGS Result
CCGAGGGGACAATTCTCGACCTCGAGACAAATGGCAGTATTCATCCACAATTTTAAAAGAAAAGGGGGGA
TTGGGGGGTACAGTGCAGGGGAAAGAATAGTAGACATAATAGCAACAGACATACAAACTAAAGAATTACA
AAAACAAATTACAAAAATTCAAAATTTTCGGGTTTATTACAGGGACAGCAGAGATCCACTTTGGCCGCGA
ATCGATATGTCGAGTTTACTCCCTATCAGTGATAGAGAACGTATGTCGAGTTTACTCCCTATCAGTGATA
GAGAACGATGTCGAGTTTACTCCCTATCAGTGATAGAGAACGTATGTCGAGTTTACTCCCTATCAGTGAT
AGAGAACGTATGTCGAGTTTACTCCCTATCAGTGATAGAGAACGTATGTCGAGTTTATCCCTATCAGTGA
TAGAGAACGTATGTCGAGTTTACTCCCTATCAGTGATAGAGAACGTATGTCGAGGTAGGCGTGTACGGTG
GGAGGCCTATATAAGCAGAGCTCGTTTAGTGAACCGTCAGATCGCCTGGAGAATTGGCTAGCATCAACAA
GTTTGTACAAAAAAGCTGAACGAGAAACGTAAAATGATATAAATATCAATATATTAAATTAGATTTTGCA
TAAAAAACAGACTACATAATACTGTAAAACACAACATATCCAGTCACTATGGCGGCCGCATTAGGCACCC
CAGGCTTTACACTTTATGCTTCCGGCTCGTATAATGTGTGGATTTTGAGTTAGGATCCGTCGAGATTTTC
AGGAGCTAAGGAAGCTAAAATGGAGAAAAAAATCACTGGATATACCACCGTTGATATATCCCAATGGCAT
CGTAAAGAACATTTTGAGGCATTTCAGTCAGTTGCTCAATGTACCTATAACCAGACCGTTCAGCTGGATA
TTACGGCCTTTTTAAAGACCGTAAAGAAAAATAAGCACAAGTTTTATCCGGCCTTTATTCACATTCTTGC
CCGCCTGATGAATGCTCATCCGGAATTCCGTATGGCAATGAAAGACGGTGAGCTGGTGATATGGGATAGT
GTTCACCCTTGTTACACCGTTTTCCATGAGCAAACTGAAACGTTTTCATCGCTCTGGAGTGAATACCACG
ACGATTTCCGGCAGTTTCTACACATATATTCGCAAGATGTGGCGTGTTACGGTGAAAACCTGGCCTATTT
CCCTAAAGGGTTTATTGAGAATATGTTTTTCGTCTCAGCCAATCCCTGGGTGAGTTTCACCAGTTTTGAT
TTAAACGTGGCCAATATGGACAACTTCTTCGCCCCCGTTTTCACCATGGGCAAATATTATACGCAAGGCG
ACAAGGTGCTGATGCCGCTGGCGATTCAGGTTCATCATGCCGTTTGTGATGGCTTCCATGTCGGCAGAAT
GCTTAATGAATTACAACAGTACTGCGATGAGTGGCAGGGCGGGGCGTAAAGATCTGGATCCGGCTTACTA
AAAGCCAGATAACAGTATGCGTATTTGCGCGCTGATTTTTGCGGTATAAGAATATATACTGATATGTATA
CCCGAAGTATGTCAAAAAGAGGTATGCTATGAAGCAGCGTATTACAGTGACAGTTGACAGCGACAGCTAT
CAGTTGCTCAAGGCATATATGATGTCAATATCTCCGGTCTGGTAAGCACAACCATGCAGAATGAAGCCCG
TCGTCTGCGTGCCGAACGCTGGAAAGCGGAAAATCAGGAAGGGATGGCTGAGGTCGCCCGGTTTATTGAA
ATGAACGGCTCTTTTGCTGACGAGAACAGGGGCTGGTGAAATGCAGTTTAAGGTTTACACCTATAAAAGA
GAGAGCCGTTATCGTCTGTTTGTGGATGTACAGAGTGATATTATTGACACGCCCGGGCGACGGATGGTGA
TCCCCCTGGCCAGTGCACGTCTGCTGTCAGATAAAGTCTCCCGTGAACTTTACCCGGTGGTGCATATCGG
GGATGAAAGCTGGCGCATGATGACCACCGATATGGCCAGTGTGCCGGTCTCCGTTATCGGGGAAGAAGTG
GCTGATCTCAGCCACCGCGAAAATGACATCAAAAACGCCATTAACCTGATGTTCTGGGGAATATAAATGT
CAGGCTCCCTTATACACAGCCAGTCTGCAGGTCGACCATAGTGACTGGATATGTTGTGTTTTACAGTATT
ATGTAGTCTGTTTTTTATGCAAAATCTAATTTAATATATTGATATTTATATCATTTTACGTTTCTCGTTC
AGCTTTCTTGTACAAAGTGGTTGATATCAAGGCCGCCGACATCACCAGCCTGTACAAGAAAGTGGGGTGG
AGCCATCCCCAGTTCGAGAAGGGCGGAGGATCTGGCGGCGGAAGCGGCGGAGGAAGCTGGTCCCACCCTC
AGTTTGAGAAAGGCACCGAGCTGGGCAGCACCATGGCCAGCTACCCCTACGACGTGCCCGACTACGCCTG
ATGACTCGAGTCGGATCCGGGGTTGGGGTTGCGCCTTTTCCAAGGCAGCCCTGGGTTTGCGCAGGGACGC
GGCTGCTCTGGGCGTGGTTCCGGGAAACGCAGCGGCGCCGACCCTGGGTCTCGCACATTCTTCACGTCCG
TTCGCAGCGTCACCCGGATCTTCGCCGCTACCCTTGTGGGCCCCCCGGCGACGCTTCCTGCTCCGCCCCT
AAGTCGGGAAGGTTCCTTGCGGTTCGCGGCGTGCCGGACGTGACAAACGGAAGCCGCACGTCTCACTAGT
ACCCTCGCAGACGGACAGCGCCAGGGAGCAATGGCAGCGCGCCGACCGCGATGGGCTGTGGCCAATAGCG
GCTGCTCAGCAGGGCGCGCCGAGAGCAGCGGCCGGGAAGGGGCGGTGCGGGAGGCGGGGTGTGGGGCGGT
AGTGTGGGCCCTGTTCCTGCCCGCGCGGTGTTCCGCATTCTGCAAGCCTCCGGAGCGCACGTCGGCAGTC
GGCTCCCTCGTTGACCGAATCACCGACCTCTCTCCCCAGCAATTCACCATGGCCAAGCCTTTGTCTCAAG
AAGAATCCACCCTCATTGAAAGAGCAACGGCTACAATCAACAGCATCCCCATCTCTGAAGACTACAGCGT
CGCCAGCGCAGCTCTCTCTAGCGACGGCCGCATCTTCACTGGTGTCAATGTATATCATTTTACTGGGGGA
CCTTGTGCAGAACTCGTGGTGCTGGGCACTGCTGCTGCTGCGGCAGCTGGCAACCTGACTTGTATCGTCG
CGATCGGAAATGAGAACAGGGGCATCTTGAGCCCCTGCGGACGGTGCCGACAGGTGCTTCTCGATCTGCA
TCCTGGGATCAAAGCCATAGTGAAGGACAGTGATGGACAGCCGACGGCAGTTGGGATTCGTGAATTGCTG
CCCTCTGGTTATGTGTGGGAGGGCGAAGGTAGAGGTTCTCTCCTCACTTGTGGTGATGTTGAAGAAAACC
CTGGTCCAATGTCTAGACTGGACAAGAGCAAAGTCATAAACGGAGCTCTGGAATTACTCAATGGTGTCGG
TATCGAAGGCCTGACGACAAGGAAACTCGCTCAAAAGCTGGGAGTTGAGCAGCCTACCCTGTACTGGCAC
GTGAAGAACAAGCGGGCCCTGCTCGATGCCCTGCCAATCGAGATGCTGGACAGGCATCATACCCACTTCT
GCCCCCTGGAAGGCGAGTCATGGCAAGACTTTCTGCGGAACAACGCCAAGTCATACCGCTGTGCTCTCCT
CTCACATCGCGACGGGGCTAAAGTGCATCTCGGCACCCGCCCAACAGAGAAACAGTACGAAACCCTGGAA
AATCAGCTCGCGTTCCTGTGTCAGCAAGGCTTCTCCCTGGAGAACGCACTGTACGCTCTGTCCGCCGTGG
GCCACTTTACACTGGGCTGCGTATTGGAGGAACAGGAGCATCAAGTAGCAAAAGAGGAAAGAGAGACACC
TACCACCGATTCTATGCCCCCACTTCTGAGACAAGCAATTGAGCTGTTCGACCGGCAGGGAGCCGAACCT
GCCTTCCTTTTCGGCCTGGAACTAATCATATGTGGCCTGGAGAAACAGCTAAAGTGCGAAAGCGGCGGGC
CGACCGACGCCCTTGACGATTTTGACTTAGACATGCTCCCAGCCGATGCCCTTGACGACTTTGACCTTGA
TATGCTGCCTGCTGACGCTCTTGACGATTTTGACCTTGACATGCTCCCCGGGTAACTAAGTAAGGATCGA
TCCAAGATATCGTATTCTTAACTATGTTGCTCCTTTTACGCTATGTGGATACGCTGCTTTAATGCCTTTG
TATCATGCTATTGCTTCCCGTATGGCTTTCATTTTCTCCTCCTTGTATAAATCCTGGTTGCTGTCTCTTT
ATGAGGAGTTGTGGCCCGTTGTCAGGCAACGTGGCGTGGTGTGCACTGTGTTTGCTGACGCAACCCCCAC
TGGTTGGGGCATTGCCACCACCTGTCAGCTCCTTTCCGGGACTTTCGCTTTCCCCCTCCCTATTGCCACG
GCGGAACTCATCGCCGCCTGCCTTGCCCGCTGCTGGACAGGGGCTCGGCTGTTGGGCACTGACAATTCCG
TGGTGTTGTCGGGGAAGCTGACGTCCTTTCCATGGCTGCTCGCCTGTGTTGCCACCTGGATTCTGCGCGG
GACGTCCTTCTGCTACGTCCCTTCGGCCCTCAATCCAGCGGACCTTCCTTCCCGCGGCCTGCTGCCGGCT
CTGCGGCCTCTTCCGCGTCTTCGCCTTCGCCCTCAGACGAGTCGGATCTCCCTTTGGGCCGCCTCCCCGC
CTGTTTCGCCTCGGCGTCCGGACTAGAGGTACCTTTAAGACCAATGACTTACAAGGCAGCTGTAGATCTT
AGCCACTTTTTAAAAGAAAAGGGGGGACTGGAAGGGCTAATTCACTCCCAACGAAGACAAGATCTGCTTT
TTGCTTGTACTGGGTCTCTCTGGTTAGACCAGATCTGAGCCTGGGAGCTCTCTGGCTAACTAGGGAACCC
ACTGCTTAAGCCTCAATAAAGCTTGCCTTGAGTGCTTCAAGTAGTGTGTGCCCGTCTGTTGTGTGACTCT
GGTAACTAGAGATCCCTCAGACCCTTTTAGTCAGTGTGGAAAATCTCTAGCAGTAGTAGTTCATGTCATC
TTATTATTCAGTATTTATAACTTGCAAAGAAATGAATATCAGAGAGTGAGAGGAACTTGTTTATTGCAGC
TTATAATGGTTACAAATAAAGCAATAGCATCACAAATTTCACAAATAAAGCATTTTTTTCACTGCATTCT
AGTTGTGGTTTGTCCAAACTCATCAATGTATCTTATCATGTCTGGCTCTAGCTATCCCGCCCCTAACTCC
GCCCATCCCGCCCCTAACTCCGCCCAGTTCCGCCCATTCTCCGCCCCATGGCTGACTAATTTTTTTTATT
TATGCAGAGGCCGAGGCCGCCTCGGCCTCTGAGCTATTCCAGAAGTAGTGAGGAGGCTTTTTTGGAGGCC
TTTCAAATATGTATCCGCTCATGAGACAATAACCCTGATAAATGCTTCAATAATATTGAAAAAGGAAGAG
TATGAGTATTCAACATTTCCGTGTCGCCCTTATTCCCTTTTTTGCGGCATTTTGCCTTCCTGTTTTTGCT
CACCCAGAAACGCTGGTGAAAGTAAAAGATGCTGAAGATCAGTTGGGTGCACGAGTGGGTTACATCGAAC
TGGATCTCAACAGCGGTAAGATCCTTGAGAGTTTTCGCCCCGAAGAACGTTTTCCAATGATGAGCACTTT
TAAAGTTCTGCTATGTGGCGCGGTATTATCCCGTATTGACGCCGGGCAAGAGCAACTCGGTCGCCGCATA
CACTATTCTCAGAATGACTTGGTTGAGTACTCACCAGTCACAGAAAAGCATCTTACGGATGGCATGACAG
TAAGAGAATTATGCAGTGCTGCCATAACCATGAGTGATAACACTGCGGCCAACTTACTTCTGACAACGAT
CGGAGGACCGAAGGAGCTAACCGCTTTTTTGCACAACATGGGGGATCATGTAACTCGCCTTGATCGTTGG
GAACCGGAGCTGAATGAAGCCATACCAAACGACGAGCGTGACACCACGATGCCTGTAGCAATGGCAACAA
CGTTGCGCAAACTATTAACTGGCGAACTACTTACTCTAGCTTCCCGGCAACAATTAATAGACTGGATGGA
GGCGGATAAAGTTGCAGGACCACTTCTGCGCTCGGCCCTTCCGGCTGGCTGGTTTATTGCTGATAAATCT
GGAGCCGGTGAGCGTGGGTCTCGCGGTATCATTGCAGCACTGGGGCCAGATGGTAAGCCCTCCCGTATCG
TAGTTATCTACACGACGGGGAGTCAGGCAACTATGGATGAACGAAATAGACAGATCGCTGAGATAGGTGC
CTCACTGATTAAGCATTGGTAACTGTCAGACCAAGTTTACTCATATATACTTTAGATTGATTTAAAACTT
CATTTTTAATTTAAAAGGATCTAGGTGAAGATCCTTTTTGATAATCTCATGACCAAAATCCCTTAACGTG
AGTTTTCGTTCCACTGAGCGTCAGACCCCGTAGAAAAGATCAAAGGATCTTCTTGAGATCCTTTTTTTCT
GCGCGTAATCTGCTGCTTGCAAACAAAAAAACCACCGCTACCAGCGGTGGTTTGTTTGCCGGATCAAGAG
CTACCAACTCTTTTTCCGAAGGTAACTGGCTTCAGCAGAGCGCAGATACCAAATACTGTTCTTCTAGTGT
AGCCGTAGTTAGGCCACCACTTCAAGAACTCTGTAGCACCGCCTACATACCTCGCTCTGCTAATCCTGTT
ACCAGTGGCTGCTGCCAGTGGCGATAAGTCGTGTCTTACCGGGTTGGACTCAAGACGATAGTTACCGGAT
AAGGCGCAGCGGTCGGGCTGAACGGGGGGTTCGTGCACACAGCCCAGCTTGGAGCGAACGACCTACACCG
AACTGAGATACCTACAGCGTGAGCTATGAGAAAGCGCCACGCTTCCCGAAGGGAGAAAGGCGGACAGGTA
TCCGGTAAGCGGCAGGGTCGGAACAGGAGAGCGCACGAGGGAGCTTCCAGGGGGAAACGCCTGGTATCTT
TATAGTCCTGTCGGGTTTCGCCACCTCTGACTTGAGCGTCGATTTTTGTGATGCTCGTCAGGGGGGCGGA
GCCTATGGAAAAACGCCAGCAACGCGGCCTTTTTACGGTTCCTGGCCTTTTGCTGGCCTTTTGCTCACAT
GTTCTTTCCTGCGTTATCCCCTGATTCTGTGGATAACCGTATTACCGCCTTTGAGTGAGCTGATACCGCT
CGCCGCAGCCGAACGACCGAGCGCAGCGAGTCAGTGAGCGAGGAAGCGGAAGAGCGCCCAATACGCAAAC
CGCCTCTCCCCGCGCGTTGGCCGATTCATTAATGCAGCTGGCACGACAGGTTTCCCGACTGGAAAGCGGG
CAGTGAGCGCAACGCAATTAATGTGAGTTAGCTCACTCATTAGGCACCCCAGGCTTTACACTTTATGCTT
CCGGCTCGTATGTTGTGTGGAATTGTGAGCGGATAACAATTTCACACAGGAAACAGCTATGACCATGATT
ACGCCAAGCGCGCAATTAACCCTCACTAAAGGGAACAAAAGCTGGAGCTGCAAGCTTAATGTAGTCTTAT
GCAATACTCTTGTAGTCTTGCAACATGGTAACGATGAGTTAGCAACATGCCTTACAAGGAGAGAAAAAGC
ACCGTGCATGCCGATTGGTGGAAGTAAGGTGGTACGATCGTGCCTTATTAGGAAGGCAACAGACGGGTCT
GACATGGATTGGACGAACCACTGAATTGCCGCATTGCAGAGATATTGTATTTAAGTGCCTAGCTCGATAC
ATAAACGGGTCTCTCTGGTTAGACCAGATCTGAGCCTGGGAGCTCTCTGGCTAACTAGGGAACCCACTGC
TTAAGCCTCAATAAAGCTTGCCTTGAGTGCTTCAAGTAGTGTGTGCCCGTCTGTTGTGTGACTCTGGTAA
CTAGAGATCCCTCAGACCCTTTTAGTCAGTGTGGAAAATCTCTAGCAGTGGCGCCCGAACAGGGACTTGA
AAGCGAAAGGGAAACCAGAGGAGCTCTCTCGACGCAGGACTCGGCTTGCTGAAGCGCGCACGGCAAGAGG
CGAGGGGCGGCGACTGGTGAGTACGCCAAAAATTTTGACTAGCGGAGGCTAGAAGGAGAGAGATGGGTGC
GAGAGCGTCAGTATTAAGCGGGGGAGAATTAGATCGCGATGGGAAAAAATTCGGTTAAGGCCAGGGGGAA
AGAAAAAATATAAATTAAAACATATAGTATGGGCAAGCAGGGAGCTAGAACGATTCGCAGTTAATCCTGG
CCTGTTAGAAACATCAGAAGGCTGTAGACAAATACTGGGACAGCTACAACCATCCCTTCAGACAGGATCA
GAAGAACTTAGATCATTATATAATACAGTAGCAACCCTCTATTGTGTGCATCAAAGGATAGAGATAAAAG
ACACCAAGGAAGCTTTAGACAAGATAGAGGAAGAGCAAAACAAAAGTAAGACCACCGCACAGCAAGCGGC
CGCTGATCTTCAGACCTGGAGGAGGAGATATGAGGGACAATTGGAGAAGTGAATTATATAAATATAAAGT
AGTAAAAATTGAACCATTAGGAGTAGCACCCACCAAGGCAAAGAGAAGAGTGGTGCAGAGAGAAAAAAGA
GCAGTGGGAATAGGAGCTTTGTTCCTTGGGTTCTTGGGAGCAGCAGGAAGCACTATGGGCGCAGCGTCAA
TGACGCTGACGGTACAGGCCAGACAATTATTGTCTGGTATAGTGCAGCAGCAGAACAATTTGCTGAGGGC
TATTGAGGCGCAACAGCATCTGTTGCAACTCACAGTCTGGGGCATCAAGCAGCTCCAGGCAAGAATCCTG
GCTGTGGAAAGATACCTAAAGGATCAACAGCTCCTGGGGATTTGGGGTTGCTCTGGAAAACTCATTTGCA
CCACTGCTGTGCCTTGGAATGCTAGTTGGAGTAATAAATCTCTGGAACAGATTTGGAATCACACGACCTG
GATGGAGTGGGACAGAGAAATTAACAATTACACAAGCTTAATACACTCCTTAATTGAAGAATCGCAAAAC
CAGCAAGAAAAGAATGAACAAGAATTATTGGAATTAGATAAATGGGCAAGTTTGTGGAATTGGTTTAACA
TAACAAATTGGCTGTGGTATATAAAATTATTCATAATGATAGTAGGAGGCTTGGTAGGTTTAAGAATAGT
TTTTGCTGTACTTTCTATAGTGAATAGAGTTAGGCAGGGATATTCACCATTATCGTTTCAGACCCACCTC
CCAACC
Features (pLannotate 1.2.2; 32 found; start..end, strand, type, name):
     51..168     +  misc_feature   cPPT/CTS: central polypurine tract and central termination sequence of HIV-1
    222..536     +  promoter       tight TRE promoter: Tet-responsive promoter PTight, consisting of seven tet operator sequences followed by the minimal CMV promoter
    557..681     +  protein_bind   attR1: mutant version of attR; recombination site for the Gateway® LR reaction LR Clonase™
    706..736     +  promoter       lac UV5 promoter: E. coli lac promoter with an "up" mutation
    760..789     +  promoter       cat promoter (fragment): promoter of the E. coli cat gene encoding chloramphenicol acetyltransferase
    790..1449    +  CDS            CmR: chloramphenicol acetyltransferase; cat; confers resistance to chloramphenicol
   1628..1786    +  CDS            ccdA (fragment): CCDA_ECO57 - Also known as H, letA. Experimental evidence at protein level: Swiss-Prot protein existence level 1. Antitoxin component of a type II toxin-antitoxin (TA) system which inhibits the post-segregational killing (PSK) of plasmid-free cells, also referred to as a plasmid addiction system. Binds to and blocks the activity of CcdB; will also remove bound CcdB protein from the CcdB-GyrA complex by forming a CcdA-CcdB complex, a process termed rejuvenation. Functions as a transcriptional corepressor for the ccdAB operon, repression also requires CcdB (By similarity). From Escherichia coli
   1791..2093    +  CDS            ccdB: CCDB_ECOLI - Also known as G, letB, letD. Experimental evidence at protein level: Swiss-Prot protein existence level 1. Toxic component of a type II toxin-antitoxin (TA) system, functioning in plasmid maintainence. Responsible for the post- segregational killing (PSK) of plasmid-free cells, also referred to as a plasmid addiction system. Half-life of over 2 hours. Cell killing by CcdB is accompanied by filamentation, defects in chromosome and plasmid segregation, defects in cell division, formation of anucleate cells, decreased DNA synthesis and plasmid loss. Interferes with the activity of DN
   2137..2261    -  protein_bind   attR2: mutant version of attR; recombination site for the Gateway® LR reaction LR Clonase™
   2469..2979    +  promoter       hPGK promoter: human phosphoglycerate kinase 1 promoter
   2989..3384    +  CDS            BSD: blasticidin S deaminase; Aspergillus terreus BSD; confers resistance to blasticidin
   3439..4136    +  CDS            rtTA3 (fragment): reverse tetracycline transactivator 3 activates expression from Tet-responsive promoters in the presence of doxycycline
   4066..4176    +  CDS            VP48: 3 tandem repeats of the minimal activation domain of herpes simplex virus VP16 (Cheng et al., 2013)
   4212..4760    +  misc_feature   WPRE (fragment): woodchuck hepatitis virus posttranscriptional regulatory element
   4786..4857    +  CDS            nef (fragment): NEF_HV1Z2 - Experimental evidence at protein level: Swiss-Prot protein existence level 1. Extracellular Nef protein targets CD4(+) T-lymphocytes for apoptosis by interacting with CXCR4 surface receptors. From Human immunodeficiency virus type 1 group M subtype D (isolate Z2/CDC-Z34) (HIV-1).
   4859..5092    +  LTR            3' LTR (ΔU3): self-inactivating 3' long terminal repeat (LTR) from HIV-1
   5164..5285    +  polyA_signal   SV40 poly(A) signal: SV40 polyadenylation signal
   5325..5460    +  rep_origin     SV40 ori: SV40 origin of replication
   5468..5531    +  promoter       AmpR promoter: bla
   5532..6392    +  CDS            AmpR: β-lactamase; bla; confers resistance to ampicillin, carbenicillin, and related antibiotics
   6563..7151    +  rep_origin     ori: high-copy-number ColE1/pMB1/pBR322/pUC origin of replication
   7334..7426    +  CDS            lacI (fragment): lac repressor; lacI; The lac repressor binds to the lac operator to inhibit transcription in E. coli. This inhibition can be relieved by adding lactose or isopropyl-β-D-thiogalactopyranoside (IPTG).
   7439..7460    +  protein_bind   CAP binding site: CAP binding activates transcription in the presence of cAMP. E. coli catabolite activator protein
   7475..7505    +  promoter       lac promoter: promoter for the E. coli lac operon
   7513..7529    +  protein_bind   lac operator: The lac repressor binds to the lac operator to inhibit transcription in E. coli. This inhibition can be relieved by adding lactose or isopropyl-β-D-thiogalactopyranoside (IPTG). lac repressor encoded by lacI
   7574..7592    +  promoter       T3 promoter: promoter for bacteriophage T3 RNA polymerase
   7620..7846    +  promoter       RSV promoter: Rous sarcoma virus enhancer/promoter
   7847..8027    +  LTR            5' LTR (truncated): truncated 5' long terminal repeat (LTR) from HIV-1
   8074..8199    +  misc_feature   HIV-1 Ψ: packaging signal of human immunodeficiency virus type 1
   8183..8546    +  CDS            HIV-1 gag (fragment): gag protein from human immunodeficiency virus 1; gag
   8692..8925    +  misc_feature   RRE: The Rev response element (RRE) of HIV-1 allows for Rev-dependent mRNA export from the nucleus to the cytoplasm.
   9302..10      +  CDS            Rev (fragment) (across the origin): human immunodeficiency virus 1 (HIV-1) Rev protein; rev; enhances nuclear export of unspliced and incompletely spliced viral mRNAs
