[The description below was written by a language model from this plasmid's Addgene catalogue record and pLannotate feature annotations shown in this document.]
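Description:
pCW57.1_TStrp_HA_Ct is an empty third-generation, doxycycline-inducible lentiviral Gateway destination vector derived from pCW57.1. The viral genome is transcribed from a chimeric RSV promoter/truncated HIV-1 5' LTR. It carries the Ψ packaging signal with a gag fragment, the RRE for Rev-dependent nuclear export, the cPPT/CTS, a WPRE and a self-inactivating ΔU3 3' LTR, followed by an SV40 poly(A) signal and SV40 origin. In bacteria it replicates from a high-copy ColE1/pUC-type origin under ampicillin selection. The Gateway cassette adds chloramphenicol resistance and the ccdB toxin gene, which is why the unrecombined backbone has to be propagated in a ccdB-tolerant strain.

The expression site consists of a tight TRE promoter (seven tet operators plus a minimal CMV promoter) upstream of an attR1–CmR–ccdB–attR2 cassette. An LR recombination with an entry clone replaces this cassette with the gene of interest, and ccdB counter-selects against non-recombined plasmid. According to the catalogue entry, the insert is fused at its C terminus to a Twin-Strep–HA tag. The tag is not annotated in the feature table, but it would be expected just downstream of attR2, so an insert would need to lack a stop codon to read into it.

A separate human PGK promoter drives a bicistronic unit for blasticidin resistance and the reverse tetracycline transactivator (annotated as rtTA3). The purpose line says these are joined by a 2A peptide. That line lists rtTA first, whereas the annotated sequence places the blasticidin deaminase gene upstream of the transactivator. Because inducer and marker are on one vector, a single transduction gives blasticidin-selectable cells in which doxycycline switches on the tagged protein. This suits stable inducible cell lines, with the tag available for detection or affinity purification.
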