Addgene plasmid #194066: pCW57.1_TStrp_HA_Ct
Purpose: (Empty Backbone) 3rd generation, Inducible lentiviral expression, TRE-gateway; PGK-rtTA-2A-blasti
Depositing lab: RESOLUTE Consortium & Giulio Superti-Furga. Depositing organization: CeMM Research Center for Molecular Medicine.
Backbone
  Vector backbone: pCW57.1
  Backbone manufacturer: David Root (Addgene plasmid # 41393)
  Vector type: Mammalian Expression, Lentiviral
  Selectable markers: Blasticidin
  Tag / fusion protein: Twin_Strep-HA (C terminal on insert)
Growth in bacteria
  Bacterial resistance: Chloramphenicol and Ampicillin, 25 & 100 μg/mL
  Growth temperature: 37°C
  Growth strain: ccdB Survival
  Copy number: Unknown
Gene/Insert
  Gene/Insert name: None
  Tag / fusion protein: Twin_Strep-HA (C terminal on insert)
Resource information
  A portion of this plasmid was derived from a plasmid made by: Vector modified from David Root (Addgene plasmid # 41393)
Terms and licenses: Academic/Nonprofit Terms; Industry Terms: Not Available to Industry
How to cite: pCW57.1_TStrp_HA_Ct was a gift from RESOLUTE Consortium & Giulio Superti-Furga (Addgene plasmid # 194066 ; http://n2t.net/addgene:194066 ; RRID:Addgene_194066)
